Addgene plasmid #202650: Shim_MetRS_TP_GFP_pK7FWG2
Purpose: Determine where transit peptide targets GFP in N. benthamiana
Depositing lab: Daniel Sloan. Depositing organization: Colorado State University, Fort Collins. Publication: Photosynthetic demands on translational machinery drive retention of redundant tRNA metabolism in plant organelles. DeTar RA, Chustecki JM, Martinez-Hottovy A, Ceriotti LF, Broz AK, Lou X, Sanchez-Puerta MV, Elowsky C, Christensen AC, Sloan DB. Proc Natl Acad Sci U S A. 2024 Dec 24;121(52):e2421485121. doi: 10.1073/pnas.2421485121. Epub 2024 Dec 18. PubMed 39693336.
Backbone
  Vector backbone: pK7FWG2
  Vector type: Plant Expression
Growth in bacteria
  Bacterial resistance: Spectinomycin, 50 μg/mL
  Growth temperature: 37°C
  Growth strain: DH5alpha
  Copy number: High Copy
Gene/Insert
  Gene/Insert name: N-terminal transit peptide from putative cytosolic MetRS
  Species: Sapria himilayana
  Tag / fusion protein: Green Florescent Protien (C terminal on insert)
  Cloning method: Gateway Cloning
Terms and licenses: Academic/Nonprofit Terms; Industry Terms: Not Available to Industry
Depositor comments: Please visit https://www.biorxiv.org/content/10.1101/2023.08.01.551541v2 for bioRxiv preprint.
How to cite: Shim_MetRS_TP_GFP_pK7FWG2 was a gift from Daniel Sloan (Addgene plasmid # 202650 ; http://n2t.net/addgene:202650 ; RRID:Addgene_202650)
