[The description below was written by a language model from this plasmid's Addgene catalogue record and pLannotate feature annotations shown in this document.]
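Description:
Shim_MetRS_TP_GFP_pK7FWG2 is a plant expression construct built in the Gateway-compatible binary T-DNA vector pK7FWG2, designed for Agrobacterium-mediated delivery into plant tissue. The roughly 10.6 kb plasmid carries two replication systems outside the T-DNA. A high-copy ColE1/pUC-type origin with the pBR322 bom region supports propagation in E. coli, and the pVS1 oriV with its RepA replication and StaA stability proteins supports maintenance in Agrobacterium. Bacterial selection relies on an aadA-type aminoglycoside adenylyltransferase conferring spectinomycin/streptomycin resistance. Nopaline-type left and right border repeats delimit the region transferred to the plant genome.

Within the T-DNA, a CaMV 35S promoter, followed by a fragment annotated as the TMV Ω translational enhancer, drives the payload: the N-terminal transit peptide from a putative cytosolic methionyl-tRNA synthetase (MetRS) of the parasitic plant Sapria himalayana. This segment sits between attB1 and attB2 sites left by the Gateway recombination, which leaves room for an insert of only about 330 bp, and is followed by EGFP as a C-terminal tag, then a CaMV polyadenylation signal. The insert itself is not annotated in the feature table. A second cassette places nptII (neo) under the NOS promoter and NOS terminator, providing kanamycin selection of transformed plant cells if stable lines are wanted.

According to the record, the construct is used in Nicotiana benthamiana to determine where the transit peptide targets GFP. Fluorescence localisation thus reports the subcellular destination specified by this presequence, in a study of tRNA metabolism enzymes in plant organelles.
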