Features (pLannotate 1.2.2; 23 found; start..end, strand, type, name):
    190..981     +  CDS            neo: KKA2_KLEPN - Also known as kan, nptII. Experimental evidence at protein level: Swiss-Prot protein existence level 1. Resistance to kanamycin, neomycin, paromomycin, ribostamycin, butirosin and gentamicin B. From Klebsiella pneumoniae.
   1024..1276    +  terminator     NOS terminator: nopaline synthase terminator and poly(A) signal
   1369..1393    -  misc_feature   LB T-DNA repeat: left border repeat from nopaline C58 T-DNA
   1652..1675    +  promoter       Pc promoter (fragment): intI1 (promoter lies within the coding sequence); class 1 integron promoter
   1851..1907    +  CDS            GmR (fragment): gentamycin acetyltransferase; aacC1; confers resistance to gentamycin
   1918..2705    +  CDS            SmR (fragment): aminoglycoside adenylyltransferase (Murphy, 1985); aadA; confers resistance to spectinomycin and streptomycin
   2951..3539    +  rep_origin     ori: high-copy-number ColE1/pMB1/pBR322/pUC origin of replication
   3725..3865    -  misc_feature   bom: basis of mobility region from pBR322
   3967..4006    -  CDS            rop (fragment): Rop protein, which maintains plasmids at low copy number; rop
   4209..4403    -  rep_origin     pVS1 oriV: origin of replication for the Pseudomonas plasmid pVS1 (Heeb et al., 2000)
   4469..5542    -  CDS            pVS1 RepA: replication protein from the Pseudomonas plasmid pVS1 (Heeb et al., 2000)
   5971..6600    -  CDS            pVS1 StaA: stability protein from the Pseudomonas plasmid pVS1 (Heeb et al., 2000)
   7160..7561    -  CDS            Y4CG_SINFN (fragment): Protein inferred from homology: Swiss-Prot protein existence level 3. From Sinorhizobium fredii (strain NBRC 101917 / NGR234).
   7931..7955    -  misc_feature   RB T-DNA repeat: right border repeat from nopaline C58 T-DNA
   8648..8992    +  promoter       CaMV 35S promoter: strong constitutive promoter from cauliflower mosaic virus
   8945..8991    +  promoter       minimal CaMV 35S promoter: minimal 35S promoter from cauliflower mosaic virus
   9024..9049    +  misc_feature   TMV Ω (fragment): translational enhancer from the tobacco mosaic virus 5'-leader sequence (Gallie et al., 1988)
   9092..9116    +  protein_bind   attB1: mutant version of attB; recombination site for the Gateway® BP reaction BP Clonase™
   9447..9471    -  protein_bind   attB2: mutant version of attB; recombination site for the Gateway® BP reaction BP Clonase™
   9479..10198   +  CDS            EGFP: the original enhanced GFP (Yang et al., 1996) mammalian codon-optimized
  10263..10422   +  polyA_signal   CaMV poly(A) signal (fragment): cauliflower mosaic virus polyadenylation signal
  10449..10471   -  misc_feature   MCS (fragment): pUC18/19 multiple cloning site
  10564..156     +  promoter       NOS promoter (across the origin): nopaline synthase promoter
>Addgene plasmid #202650 | Shim_MetRS_TP_GFP_pK7FWG2 | addgene full sequence | sequence record 403447 | Addgene NGS Result
TGAGCCGCGGGTTTCTGGAGTTTAATGAGCTAAGCACATACGTCAGAAACCATTATTGCGCGTTCAAAAG
TCGCCTAAGGTCACTATCAGCTAGCAAATATTTCTTGTCAAAAATGCTCCACTGACGTTCCATAAATTCC
CCTCGGTATCCAATTAGAGTCTCATATTCACTCTCAACTCGATCGAGGCATGATTGAACAAGATGGATTG
CACGCAGGTTCTCCGGCCGCTTGGGTGGAGAGGCTATTCGGCTATGACTGGGCACAACAGACAATCGGCT
GCTCTGATGCCGCCGTGTTCCGGCTGTCAGCGCAGGGGCGCCCGGTTCTTTTTGTCAAGACCGACCTGTC
CGGTGCCCTGAATGAACTCCAAGACGAGGCAGCGCGGCTATCGTGGCTGGCCACGACGGGCGTTCCTTGC
GCAGCTGTGCTCGACGTTGTCACTGAAGCGGGAAGGGACTGGCTGCTATTGGGCGAAGTGCCGGGGCAGG
ATCTCCTGTCATCTCACCTTGCTCCTGCCGAGAAAGTATCCATCATGGCTGATGCAATGCGGCGGCTGCA
TACGCTTGATCCGGCTACCTGCCCATTCGACCACCAAGCGAAACATCGCATCGAGCGAGCACGTACTCGG
ATGGAAGCCGGTCTTGTCGATCAGGATGATCTGGACGAAGAGCATCAGGGGCTCGCGCCAGCCGAACTGT
TCGCCAGGCTCAAGGCGCGGATGCCCGACGGCGAGGATCTCGTCGTGACCCACGGCGATGCCTGCTTGCC
GAATATCATGGTGGAAAATGGCCGCTTTTCTGGATTCATCGACTGTGGCCGGCTGGGTGTGGCGGACCGC
TATCAGGACATAGCGTTGGCTACCCGTGATATTGCTGAAGAGCTTGGCGGCGAATGGGCTGACCGCTTCC
TCGTGCTTTACGGTATCGCCGCTCCCGATTCGCAGCGCATCGCCTTCTATCGCCTTCTTGACGAGTTCTT
CTGAGCGGGACTCTGGGGTTCGGACTCTAGCTAGAGTCAAGCAGATCGTTCAAACATTTGGCAATAAAGT
TTCTTAAGATTGAATCCTGTTGCCGGTCTTGCGATGATTATCATATAATTTCTGTTGAATTACGTTAAGC
ATGTAATAATTAACATGTAATGCATGACGTTATTTATGAGATGGGTTTTTATGATTAGAGTCCCGCAATT
ATACATTTAATACGCGATAGAAAACAAAATATAGCGCGCAAACTAGGATAAATTATCGCGCGCGGTGTCA
TCTATGTTACTAGATCGACCGGCATGCAAGCTGATAATTCAATTCGGCGTTAATTCAGTACATTAAAAAC
GTCCGCAATGTGTTATTAAGTTGTCTAAGCGTCAATTTGTTTACACCACAATATATCCTGCCACCAGCCA
GCCAACAGCTCCCCGACCGGCAGCTCGGCACAAAATCACCACTCGATACAGGCAGCCCATCAGTCCGGGA
CGGCGTCAGCGGGAGAGCCGTTGTAAGGCGGCAGACTTTGCTCATGTTACCGATGCTATTCGGAAGAACG
GCAACTAAGCTGCCGGGTTTGAAACACGGATGATCTCGCGGAGGGTAGCATGTTGATTGTAACGATGACA
GAGCGTTGCTGCCTGTGATCAATTCGGGCACGAACCCAGTGGACATAAGCCTGTTCGGTTCGTAAGCTGT
AATGCAAGTAGCGTATGCGCTCACGCAACTGGTCCAGAACCTTGACCGAACGCAGCGGTGGTAACGGCGC
AGTGGCGGTTTTCATGGCTTGTTATGACTGTTTTTTTGGGGTACAGTCTATGCCTCGGGCATCCAAGCAG
CAAGCGCGTTACGCCGTGGGTCGATGTTTGATGTTATGGAGCAGCAACGATGTTACGCAGCAGGGCAGTC
GCCCTAAAACAAAGTTAAACATCATGGGGGAAGCGGTGATCGCCGAAGTATCGACTCAACTATCAGAGGT
AGTTGGCGTCATCGAGCGCCATCTCGAACCGACGTTGCTGGCCGTACATTTGTACGGCTCCGCAGTGGAT
GGCGGCCTGAAGCCACACAGTGATATTGATTTGCTGGTTACGGTGACCGTAAGGCTTGATGAAACAACGC
GGCGAGCTTTGATCAACGACCTTTTGGAAACTTCGGCTTCCCCTGGAGAGAGCGAGATTCTCCGCGCTGT
AGAAGTCACCATTGTTGTGCACGACGACATCATTCCGTGGCGTTATCCAGCTAAGCGCGAACTGCAATTT
GGAGAATGGCAGCGCAATGACATTCTTGCAGGTATCTTCGAGCCAGCCACGATCGACATTGATCTGGCTA
TCTTGCTGACAAAAGCAAGAGAACATAGCGTTGCCTTGGTAGGTCCAGCGGCGGAGGAACTCTTTGATCC
GGTTCCTGAACAGGATCTATTTGAGGCGCTAAATGAAACCTTAACGCTATGGAACTCGCCGCCCGACTGG
GCTGGCGATGAGCGAAATGTAGTGCTTACGTTGTCCCGCATTTGGTACAGCGCAGTAACCGGCAAAATCG
CGCCGAAGGATGTCGCTGCCGACTGGGCAATGGAGCGCCTGCCGGCCCAGTATCAGCCCGTCATACTTGA
AGCTAGACAGGCTTATCTTGGACAAGAAGAAGATCGCTTGGCCTCGCGCGCAGATCAGTTGGAAGAATTT
GTCCACTACGTGAAAGGCGAGATCACCAAGGTAGTCGGCAAATAATGTCTAGCTAGAAATTCGTTCAAGC
CGACGCCGCTTCGCGGCGCGGCTTAACTCAAGCGTTAGATGCACTAAGCACATAATTGCTCACAGCCAAA
CTATCAGGTCAAGTCTGCTTTTATTATTTTTAAGCGTGCATAATAAGCCCTACACAAATTGGGAGATATA
TCATGCATGACCAAAATCCCTTAACGTGAGTTTTCGTTCCACTGAGCGTCAGACCCCGTAGAAAAGATCA
AAGGATCTTCTTGAGATCCTTTTTTTCTGCGCGTAATCTGCTGCTTGCAAACAAAAAAACCACCGCTACC
AGCGGTGGTTTGTTTGCCGGATCAAGAGCTACCAACTCTTTTTCCGAAGGTAACTGGCTTCAGCAGAGCG
CAGATACCAAATACTGTCCTTCTAGTGTAGCCGTAGTTAGGCCACCACTTCAAGAACTCTGTAGCACCGC
CTACATACCTCGCTCTGCTAATCCTGTTACCAGTGGCTGCTGCCAGTGGCGATAAGTCGTGTCTTACCGG
GTTGGACTCAAGACGATAGTTACCGGATAAGGCGCAGCGGTCGGGCTGAACGGGGGGTTCGTGCACACAG
CCCAGCTTGGAGCGAACGACCTACACCGAACTGAGATACCTACAGCGTGAGCTATGAGAAAGCGCCACGC
TTCCCGAAGGGAGAAAGGCGGACAGGTATCCGGTAAGCGGCAGGGTCGGAACAGGAGAGCGCACGAGGGA
GCTTCCAGGGGGAAACGCCTGGTATCTTTATAGTCCTGTCGGGTTTCGCCACCTCTGACTTGAGCGTCGA
TTTTTGTGATGCTCGTCAGGGGGGCGGAGCCTATGGAAAAACGCCAGCAACGCGGCCTTTTTACGGTTCC
TGGCCTTTTGCTGGCCTTTTGCTCACATGTTCTTTCCTGCGTTATCCCCTGATTCTGTGGATAACCGTAT
TACCGCCTTTGAGTGAGCTGATACCGCTCGCCGCAGCCGAACGACCGAGCGCAGCGAGTCAGTGAGCGAG
GAAGCGGAAGAGCGCCTGATGCGGTATTTTCTCCTTACGCATCTGTGCGGTATTTCACACCGCATATGGT
GCACTCTCAGTACAATCTGCTCTGATGCCGCATAGTTAAGCCAGTATACACTCCGCTATCGCTACGTGAC
TGGGTCATGGCTGCGCCCCGACACCCGCCAACACCCGCTGACGCGCCCTGACGGGCTTGTCTGCTCCCGG
CATCCGCTTACAGACAAGCTGTGACCGTCTCCGGGAGCTGCATGTGTCAGAGGTTTTCACCGTCATCACC
GAAACGCGCGAGGCAGGGTGCCTTGATGTGGGCGCCGGCGGTCGAGTGGCGACGGCGCGGCTTGTCCGCG
CCCTGGTAGATTGCCTGGCCGTAGGCCAGCCATTTTTGAGCGGCCAGCGGCCGCGATAGGCCGACGCGAA
GCGGCGGGGCGTAGGGAGCGCAGCGACCGAAGGGTAGGCGCTTTTTGCAGCTCTTCGGCTGTGCGCTGGC
CAGACAGTTATGCACAGGCCAGGCGGGTTTTAAGAGTTTTAATAAGTTTTAAAGAGTTTTAGGCGGAAAA
ATCGCCTTTTTTCTCTTTTATATCAGTCACTTACATGTGTGACCGGTTCCCAATGTACGGCTTTGGGTTC
CCAATGTACGGGTTCCGGTTCCCAATGTACGGCTTTGGGTTCCCAATGTACGTGCTATCCACAGGAAAGA
GACCTTTTCGACCTTTTTCCCCTGCTAGGGCAATTTGCCCTAGCATCTGCTCCGTACATTAGGAACCGGC
GGATGCTTCGCCCTCGATCAGGTTGCGGTAGCGCATGACTAGGATCGGGCCAGCCTGCCCCGCCTCCTCC
TTCAAATCGTACTCCGGCAGGTCATTTGACCCGATCAGCTTGCGCACGGTGAAACAGAACTTCTTGAACT
CTCCGGCGCTGCCACTGCGTTCGTAGATCGTCTTGAACAACCATCTGGCTTCTGCCTTGCCTGCGGCGCG
GCGTGCCAGGCGGTAGAGAAAACGGCCGATGCCGGGATCGATCAAAAAGTAATCGGGGTGAACCGTCAGC
ACGTCCGGGTTCTTGCCTTCTGTGATCTCGCGGTACATCCAATCAGCTAGCTCGATCTCGATGTACTCCG
GCCGCCCGGTTTCGCTCTTTACGATCTTGTAGCGGCTAATCAAGGCTTCACCCTCGGATACCGTCACCAG
GCGGCCGTTCTTGGCCTTCTTCGTACGCTGCATGGCAACGTGCGTGGTGTTTAACCGAATGCAGGTTTCT
ACCAGGTCGTCTTTCTGCTTTCCGCCATCGGCTCGCCGGCAGAACTTGAGTACGTCCGCAACGTGTGGAC
GGAACACGCGGCCGGGCTTGTCTCCCTTCCCTTCCCGGTATCGGTTCATGGATTCGGTTAGATGGGAAAC
CGCCATCAGTACCAGGTCGTAATCCCACACACTGGCCATGCCGGCCGGCCCTGCGGAAACCTCTACGTGC
CCGTCTGGAAGCTCGTAGCGGATCACCTCGCCAGCTCGTCGGTCACGCTTCGACAGACGGAAAACGGCCA
CGTCCATGATGCTGCGACTATCGCGGGTGCCCACGTCATAGAGCATCGGAACGAAAAAATCTGGTTGCTC
GTCGCCCTTGGGCGGCTTCCTAATCGACGGCGCACCGGCTGCCGGCGGTTGCCGGGATTCTTTGCGGATT
CGATCAGCGGCCGCTTGCCACGATTCACCGGGGCGTGCTTCTGCCTCGATGCGTTGCCGCTGGGCGGCCT
GCGCGGCCTTCAACTTCTCCACCAGGTCATCACCCAGCGCCGCGCCGATTTGTACCGGGCCGGATGGTTT
GCGACCGCTCACGCCGATTCCTCGGGCTTGGGGGTTCCAGTGCCATTGCAGGGCCGGCAGACAACCCAGC
CGCTTACGCCTGGCCAACCGCCCGTTCCTCCACACATGGGGCATTCCACGGCGTCGGTGCCTGGTTGTTC
TTGATTTTCCATGCCGCCTCCTTTAGCCGCTAAAATTCATCTACTCATTTATTCATTTGCTCATTTACTC
TGGTAGCTGCGCGATGTATTCAGATAGCAGCTCGGTAATGGTCTTGCCTTGGCGTACCGCGTACATCTTC
AGCTTGGTGTGATCCTCCGCCGGCAACTGAAAGTTGACCCGCTTCATGGCTGGCGTGTCTGCCAGGCTGG
CCAACGTTGCAGCCTTGCTGCTGCGTGCGCTCGGACGGCCGGCACTTAGCGTGTTTGTGCTTTTGCTCAT
TTTCTCTTTACCTCATTAACTCAAATGAGTTTTGATTTAATTTCAGCGGCCAGCGCCTGGACCTCGCGGG
CAGCGTCGCCCTCGGGTTCTGATTCAAGAACGGTTGTGCCGGCGGCGGCAGTGCCTGGGTAGCTCACGCG
CTGCGTGATACGGGACTCAAGAATGGGCAGCTCGTACCCGGCCAGCGCCTCGGCAACCTCACCGCCGATG
CGCGTGCCTTTGATCGCCCGCGACACGACAAAGGCCGCTTGTAGCCTTCCATCCGTGACCTCAATGCGCT
GCTTAACCAGCTCCACCAGGTCGGCGGTGGCCCATATGTCGTAAGGGCTTGGCTGCACCGGAATCAGCAC
GAAGTCGGCTGCCTTGATCGCGGACACAGCCAAGTCCGCCGCCTGGGGCGCTCCGTCGATCACTACGAAG
TCGCGCCGGCCGATGGCCTTCACGTCGCGGTCAATCGTCGGGCGGTCGATGCCGACAACGGTTAGCGGTT
GATCTTCCCGCACGGCCGCCCAATCGCGGGCACTGCCCTGGGGATCGGAATCGACTAACAGAACATCGGC
CCCGGCGAGTTGCAGGGCGCGGGCTAGATGGGTTGCGATGGTCGTCTTGCCTGACCCGCCTTTCTGGTTA
AGTACAGCGATAACCTTCATGCGTTCCCCTTGCGTATTTGTTTATTTACTCATCGCATCATATACGCAGC
GACCGCATGACGCAAGCTGTTTTACTCAAATACACATCACCTTTTTAGACGGCGGCGCTCGGTTTCTTCA
GCGGCCAAGCTGGCCGGCCAGGCCGCCAGCTTGGCATCAGACAAACCGGCCAGGATTTCATGCAGCCGCA
CGGTTGAGACGTGCGCGGGCGGCTCGAACACGTACCCGGCCGCGATCATCTCCGCCTCGATCTCTTCGGT
AATGAAAAACGGTTCGTCCTGGCCGTCCTGGTGCGGTTTCATGCTTGTTCCTCTTGGCGTTCATTCTCGG
CGGCCGCCAGGGCGTCGGCCTCGGTCAATGCGTCCTCACGGAAGGCACCGCGCCGCCTGGCCTCGGTGGG
CGTCACTTCCTCGCTGCGCTCAAGTGCGCGGTACAGGGTCGAGCGATGCACGCCAAGCAGTGCAGCCGCC
TCTTTCACGGTGCGGCCTTCCTGGTCGATCAGCTCGCGGGCGTGCGCGATCTGTGCCGGGGTGAGGGTAG
GGCGGGGGCCAAACTTCACGCCTCGGGCCTTGGCGGCCTCGCGCCCGCTCCGGGTGCGGTCGATGATTAG
GGAACGCTCGAACTCGGCAATGCCGGCGAACACGGTCAACACCATGCGGCCGGCCGGCGTGGTGGTGTCG
GCCCACGGCTCTGCCAGGCTACGCAGGCCCGCGCCGGCCTCCTGGATGCGCTCGGCAATGTCCAGTAGGT
CGCGGGTGCTGCGGGCCAGGCGGTCTAGCCTGGTCACTGTCACAACGTCGCCAGGGCGTAGGTGGTCAAG
CATCCTGGCCAGCTCCGGGCGGTCGCGCCTGGTGCCGGTGATCTTCTCGGAAAACAGCTTGGTGCAGCCG
GCCGCGTGCAGTTCGGCCCGTTGGTTGGTCAAGTCCTGGTCGTCGGTGCTGACGCGGGCATAGCCCAGCA
GGCCAGCGGCGGCGCTCTTGTTCATGGCGTAATGTCTCCGGTTCTAGTCGCAAGTATTCTACTTTATGCG
ACTAAAACACGCGACAAGAAAACGCCAGGAAAAGGGCAGGGCGGCAGCCTGTCGCGTAACTTAGGACTTG
TGCGACATGTCGTTTTCAGAAGACGGCTGCACTGAACGTCAGAAGCCGACTGCACTATAGCAGCGGAGGG
GTTGGATCAAAGTACTTTAAAGTACTTTAAAGTACTTTAAAGTACTTTGATCCCGAGGGGAACCCTGTGG
TTGGCATGCACATACAAATGGACGAACGGATAAACCTTTTCACGCCCTTTTAAATATCCGATTATTCTAA
TAAACGCTCTTTTCTCTTAGGTTTACCCGCCAATATATCCTGTCAAACACTGATAGTTTAAACTGAAGGC
GGGAAACGACAATCTGATCCAAGCTCAAGCTAAGCTTGAGCTCTCCCATATGGTCGACTAGAGCCAAGCT
GATCTCCTTTGCCCCGGAGATCACCATGGACGACTTTCTCTATCTCTACGATCTAGGAAGAAAGTTCGAC
GGAGAAGGTGACGATACCATGTTCACCACCGATAATGAGAAGATTAGCCTCTTCAATTTCAGAAAGAATG
CTGACCCACAGATGGTTAGAGAGGCCTACGCGGCAGGTCTCATCAAGACGATCTACCCGAGTAATAATCT
CCAGGAGATCAAATACCTTCCCAAGAAGGTTAAAGATGCAGTCAAAAGATTCAGGACTAACTGCATCAAG
AACACAGAGAAAGATATATTTCTCAAGATCAGAAGTACTATTCCAGTATGGACGATTCAAGGCTTGCTTC
ATAAACCAAGGCAAGTAATAGAGATTGGAGTCTCTAAGAAAGTAGTTCCTACTGAATCAAAGGCCATGGA
GTCAAAAATTCAGATCGAGGATCTAACAGAACTCGCCGTGAAGACTGGCGAACAGTTCATACAGAGTCTT
TTACGACTCAATGACAAGAAGAAAATCTTCGTCAACATGGTGGAGCACGACACTCTCGTCTACTCCAAGA
ATATCAAAGATACAGTCTCAGAAGACCAAAGGGCTATTGAGACTTTTCAACAAAGGGTAATATCGGGAAA
CCTCCTCGGATTCCATTGCCCAGCTATCTGTCACTTCATCAAAAGGACAGTAGAAAAGGAAGGTGGCACC
TACAAATGCCATCATTGCGATAAAGGAAAGGCTATCGTTCAAGATGCCCCTGCCGACAGTGGTCCCAAAG
ATGGACCCCCACCCACGAGGAGCATCGTGGAAAAAGAAGACGTTCCAACCACGTCTTCAAAGCAAGTGGA
TTGATGTGATATCTCCACTGACGTAAGGGATGACGCACAATCCCACTATCCTTCGCAAGACCCTTCCTCT
ATATAAGGAAGTTCATTTCATTTGGAGAGGACTCCGGTATTTTTACAACAATTACCACAACAAAACAAAC
AACAAACAACATTACAATTTACTATTCTAGTCGACCTGCAGGCGGCCGCACTAGTGATATCACAAGTTTG
TACAAAAAAGCAGGCTCCGCGGCCGCCCCCTTCACCATGGCTAGATCTAGAGCTAATGTTCTTGCTTCTT
CTCATTCTAATTCTAAGGTTCAAACTAGATCTACTCATTCTAGATCTCTTAAGCTTCTTGAATCTGTTAT
TGTTGGAACTGGACAAAAGTCTGATGGATGTAGAGCTCATAAGAGAGCTGCTATTGATGGAGCTTATTCT
GCTGCTGCTTATCTTCCAAAGTCTCTTCTTATTCAAAGACATGGAAAGCATGCTAAGACTACTATGGGAC
ATGTTCCACTTTCTAATAATGCTACTGCTCAATGTTGGACTGAAGCTAAGAAGGGTGGGCGCGCCGACCC
AGCTTTCTTGTACAAAGTGGTGATATCAATGGTGAGCAAGGGCGAGGAGCTGTTCACCGGGGTGGTGCCC
ATCCTGGTCGAGCTGGACGGCGACGTAAACGGCCACAAGTTCAGCGTGTCCGGCGAGGGCGAGGGCGATG
CCACCTACGGCAAGCTGACCCTGAAGTTCATCTGCACCACCGGCAAGCTGCCCGTGCCCTGGCCCACCCT
CGTGACCACCCTGACCTACGGCGTGCAGTGCTTCAGCCGCTACCCCGACCACATGAAGCAGCACGACTTC
TTCAAGTCCGCCATGCCCGAAGGCTACGTCCAGGAGCGCACCATCTTCTTCAAGGACGACGGCAACTACA
AGACCCGCGCCGAGGTGAAGTTCGAGGGCGACACCCTGGTGAACCGCATCGAGCTGAAGGGCATCGACTT
CAAGGAGGACGGCAACATCCTGGGGCACAAGCTGGAGTACAACTACAACAGCCACAACGTCTATATCATG
GCCGACAAGCAGAAGAACGGCATCAAGGTGAACTTCAAGATCCGCCACAACATCGAGGACGGCAGCGTGC
AGCTCGCCGACCACTACCAGCAGAACACCCCCATCGGCGACGGCCCCGTGCTGCTGCCCGACAACCACTA
CCTGAGCACCCAGTCCGCCCTGAGCAAAGACCCCAACGAGAAGCGCGATCACATGGTCCTGCTGGAGTTC
GTGACCGCCGCCGGGATCACTCTCGGCATGGACGAGCTGTACAAGTAACCGCGGCCATGCTAGAGTCCGC
AAAAATCACCAGTCTCTCTCTACAAATCTATCTCTCTCTATTTTTCTCCAGAATAATGTGTGAGTAGTTC
CCAGATAAGGGAATTAGGGTTCTTATAGGGTTTCGCTCATGTGTTGAGCATATAAGAAACCCTTAGTATG
TATTTGTATTTGTAAAATACTTCTATCAATAAAATTTCTAATTCCTAAAACCAAAATCCAGTGACCTGCA
GGCATGCGACGTCGGGCCCTCTAGAGGATCCCCGGGTACCGCGAATTATCGATCATGAGCGGAGAATTAA
GGGAGTCACGTTATGACCCCCGCCGATGACGCGGGACAAGCCGTTTTACGTTTGGAACTGACAGAACCGC
AACGTTGAAGGAGCCAC
